>Addgene plasmid #245679 | pICSL61002 | addgene full sequence | sequence record 495770 | Addgene NGS Result
GTGGCTCTTCAGTGGACGAAAGGGCCTCGTGATACGCCTATTTTTATAGGTTAATGTCATGATAATAATG
GTTTCTTAGACGTCAGGTGGCACTTTTCGGGGAAATGTGCGCGGAACCCCTATTTGTTTATTTTTCTAAA
TACATTCAAATATGTATCCGCTCATGAGACAATAACCCTGATAAATGCTTCAATAATATTGAAAAAGGAA
GAGTATGCGCTCACGCAACTGGTCCAGAACCTTGACCGAACGCAGCGGTGGTAACGGCGCAGTGGCGGTT
TTCATGGCTTGTTATGACTGTTTTTTTTTGGGGTACAGTCTATGCCTCGGGCATCCAAGCAGCAAGCGCG
TTACGCCGTGGGTCGATGTTTGATGTTATGGAGCAGCAACGATGTTACGCAGCAGGGCAGTCGCCCTAAA
ACAAAGTTAAACATCATGAGGGAAGCGGTGATCGCCGAAGTATCGACTCAACTATCAGAGGTAGTTGGCG
TCATCGAGCGCCATCTCGAACCGACGTTGCTGGCCGTACATTTGTACGGCTCCGCAGTGGATGGCGGCCT
GAAGCCACACAGCGATATTGATTTGCTGGTTACGGTGACCGTAAGGCTTGATGAAACAACGCGGCGAGCT
TTGATCAACGACCTTTTGGAAACTTCGGCTTCCCCTGGAGAGAGCGAGATTCTCCGCGCTGTAGAAGTCA
CCATTGTTGTGCACGACGACATCATTCCGTGGCGTTATCCAGCTAAGCGCGAACTGCAATTTGGAGAATG
GCAGCGCAATGACATTCTTGCAGGTATCTTCGAGCCAGCCACGATCGACATTGATCTGGCTATCTTGCTG
ACAAAAGCAAGAGAACATAGCGTTGCCTTGGTAGGTCCAGCGGCGGAGGAACTCTTTGATCCGGTTCCTG
AACAGGATCTATTTGAGGCGCTAAATGAAACCTTAACGCTATGGAACTCGCCGCCCGACTGGGCTGGCGA
TGAGCGAAATGTAGTGCTTACGTTGTCCCGCATTTGGTACAGCGCAGTAACCGGCAAAATCGCGCCGAAG
GATGTCGCTGCCGACTGGGCAATGGAGCGCCTGCCGGCCCAGTATCAGCCCGTCATACTTGAAGCTAGAC
AGGCTTATCTTGGACAAGAAGAAGATCGCTTGGCCTCGCGCGCAGATCAGTTGGAAGAATTTGTCCATTA
CGTAAAAGGCGAGATCACCAAGGTAGTCGGCAAATAACTGTCAGACCAAGTTTACTCATATATACTTTAG
ATTGATTTAAAACTTCATTTTTAATTTAAAAGGATCTAGGTGAAGATCCTTTTTGATAATCTCATGACCA
AAATCCCTTAACGTGAGTTTTCGTTCCACTGAGCGTCAGACCCCGTAGAAAAGATCAAAGGATCTTCTTG
AGATCCTTTTTTTCTGCGCGTAATCTGCTGCTTGCAAACAAAAAAACCACCGCTACCAGCGGTGGTTTGT
TTGCCGGATCAAGAGCTACCAACTCTTTTTCCGAAGGTAACTGGCTTCAGCAGAGCGCAGATACCAAATA
CTGTTCTTCTAGTGTAGCCGTAGTTAGGCCACCACTTCAAGAACTCTGTAGCACCGCCTACATACCTCGC
TCTGCTAATCCTGTTACCAGTGGCTGCTGCCAGTGGCGATAAGTCGTGTCTTACCGGGTTGGACTCAAGA
CGATAGTTACCGGATAAGGCGCAGCGGTCGGGCTGAACGGGGGGTTCGTGCACACAGCCCAGCTTGGAGC
GAACGACCTACACCGAACTGAGATACCTACAGCGTGAGCTATGAGAAAGCGCCACGCTTCCCGAAGGGAG
AAAGGCGGACAGGTATCCGGTAAGCGGCAGGGTCGGAACAGGAGAGCGCACGAGGGAGCTTCCAGGGGGA
AACGCCTGGTATCTTTATAGTCCTGTCGGGTTTCGCCACCTCTGACTTGAGCGTCGATTTTTGTGATGCT
CGTCAGGGGGGCGGAGCCTATGGAAAAACGCCAGCAACGCGGCCTTTTTACGGTTCCTGGCCTTTTGCTG
GCCTTTTGCTCACATGTTCTTTCCTGCGTTATCCCCTGATTCTGTGGATAACCGTATTACCGCCTTTGAG
TGAGCTGATACCGCTCGCCGCAGCCGAACGACCGAGCGCAGCGAGTCAGTGAGCGAGGAAGCGGAAGAGC
GCCCAATACGCAAACCGCCTCTCCCCGCGCGTTGGCCGATTCATTAATCACTCTGTGGTCTCAGCTTGAA
TATGAAGATGAAGATGAAATATTTGGTGTGTCAAATAAAAAGCTTGTGTGCTTAAGTTTGTGTTTTTTTC
TTGGCTTGTTGTGTTATGAATTTGTGGCTTTTTCTAATATTAAATGAATGTAAGATCTCATTATAATGAA
TAAACAAATGTTTCTATAATCCATTGTGAATGTTTTGTTGGATCTCTTCTGCAGCATATAACTACTGTAT
GTGCTATGGTATGGACTATGGAATATGATTAAAGATAAGATGGGCTCATAGAGTAAAACGAGGCGAGGGA
CCTATAAACCTCCCTTCATCATGCTATTTCATGATCTATTTTATAAAATAAAGATGTAGAAAAAAGTAAG
CGTAATAACCGCAAAACAAATGATTTAAAACATGGCACATAATGAGGAGATTAAGTTCGGTTTACGTTTA
TTTTAGTACTAATTGTAACGTGAGACTACGTATCGGGAATCGCCTAATTAAAGCATTAATGCGAACCTGA
TTAGATTCACCGACCCTCCTATCGTGTCGACCTTTCTGTTTCTTAGAATTTTTTGGTAGTCTATGTACTA
ATAATGTCAGCTTCGTATTTATTTCATAAGCAATTTGCATTTGCAATTTGTTTTTTACTTTTATTTTTAT
TGTATTGTGGAATGTGGACTCGTACCAACATGAAGTTATATACCACCATAGATGAGACCACGAA
Features (pLannotate 1.2.2; 7 found; start..end, strand, type, name):
    110..214     +  promoter       AmpR promoter: bla
    205..285     -  CDS            int (fragment): INT2_ECOLX - Protein inferred from homology: Swiss-Prot protein existence level 3. Putative integrase believed to be involved in the insertion of antibiotic resistance genes into plasmids and transposons. From Escherichia coli.
    373..429     +  CDS            GmR (fragment): gentamycin acetyltransferase; aacC1; confers resistance to gentamycin
    436..1224    +  CDS            aadA: S3AD_ECOLX - Experimental evidence at protein level: Swiss-Prot protein existence level 1. Mediates bacterial resistance to the antibiotics streptomycin and spectinomycin. From Escherichia coli.
   1398..1986    +  rep_origin     ori: high-copy-number ColE1/pMB1/pBR322/pUC origin of replication
   2169..2218    +  CDS            lacI (fragment): lac repressor; lacI; The lac repressor binds to the lac operator to inhibit transcription in E. coli. This inhibition can be relieved by adding lactose or isopropyl-β-D-thiogalactopyranoside (IPTG).
   2241..2489    +  terminator     HSP terminator: efficient transcription terminator from the Arabidopsis thaliana heat shock protein 18.2 gene (Nagaya et al., 2010)
