[The description below was written by a language model from this plasmid's Addgene catalogue record and pLannotate feature annotations shown in this document.]
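Description:
pICSL61002 is a Level 0 Golden Gate part plasmid from the MoClo modular cloning system, carrying a plant transcription terminator as a reusable building block. It is built on the small pICSL01053 synthetic-biology backbone and is maintained in E. coli at high copy from a ColE1/pUC-type origin. Selection is by spectinomycin, conferred by the aadA aminoglycoside adenylyltransferase gene, which lies downstream of a bla (AmpR) promoter. The short integrase, gentamicin acetyltransferase and lacI fragments picked up by annotation are best read as non-functional remnants, those flanking aadA probably inherited with the resistance cassette, rather than as working genes.

The payload is the terminator of the Arabidopsis thaliana heat shock protein 18.2 gene (HSP18, "TerP1"), a 3′ regulatory region known as an efficient terminator for plant transgene expression. The recorded insert is 685 bp, whereas the automated annotation recognises only about 250 bp as the canonical HSP terminator, so the part evidently includes additional sequence beyond the commonly annotated core. Internal BsaI and BpiI recognition sites were removed by point mutation, the "domestication" needed so that these Type IIS enzymes cut only at the intended module boundaries. The part is defined by GCTT and TAGA fusion overhangs; GCTT is the standard junction following a coding sequence, while the "P1" label and the TAGA end suggest a first-position terminator sub-part, although the record does not explain this further.

As stated in the record, the plasmid serves as a terminator module for Golden Gate assemblies using MoClo overhang syntax, where it is combined with promoter, coding sequence and other Level 0 parts to build transcription units, typically for plant expression.
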