Addgene plasmid #245679: pICSL61002
Purpose: Level 0 Golden Gate part HSP18 (TerP1) terminator P1, GCTT - TAGA
Depositing lab: Mark Youles. Depositing organization: Sainsbury Laboratory, Norwich.
Backbone
  Vector backbone: pICSL01053
  Backbone size w/o insert (bp): 2247
  Vector type: Synthetic Biology
Growth in bacteria
  Bacterial resistance: Spectinomycin, 50 μg/mL
  Growth temperature: 37°C
  Growth strain: DH5alpha
  Copy number: High Copy
Gene/Insert
  Gene/Insert name: HSP18 (TerP1) terminator P1
  Species: A. thaliana (mustard weed)
  Insert size (bp): 685
  Mutation: BsaI/BpiI sites removed by point-mutation
  Cloning method: Restriction Enzyme; 5′ cloning site BsaI (destroyed during cloning); 3′ cloning site BsaI (destroyed during cloning)
  Sequencing primers: 5′ TCACATGTTCTTTCCTGCG; 3′ GTCTCATGAGCGGATACATATTTGAATG
Terms and licenses: Academic/Nonprofit Terms; Industry Terms: Not Available to Industry
Depositor comments: Level 0 terminator module used for GoldenGate assemblies using the MoClo overhang syntax
How to cite: pICSL61002 was a gift from Mark Youles (Addgene plasmid # 245679 ; http://n2t.net/addgene:245679 ; RRID:Addgene_245679)
